Addgene plasmid #215379: pCMV-SNCA-A53T-mRuby3
Purpose: Expression of the A53T mutant of alpha-synuclein with a C-terminal mRuby3 tag.
Depositing lab: Franz-Ulrich Hartl. Depositing organization: Max Planck Institute of Biochemistry. Publication: alpha-Synuclein aggregates inhibit ESCRT-III through sequestration and collateral degradation. Sitron CS, Trinkaus VA, Galesic A, Garhammer M, Yuste-Checa P, Dransfeld U, Feigenbutz D, Zhang J, Ivashko L, Dudanova I, Harper JW, Hartl FU. Mol Cell. 2025 Sep 18;85(18):3505-3523.e17. doi: 10.1016/j.molcel.2025.08.022. Epub 2025 Sep 10. PubMed 40934925.
Backbone
  Vector backbone: pEGFP-C1
  Backbone size w/o insert (bp): 4700
  Vector type: Mammalian Expression
  Selectable markers: Neomycin (select with G418)
Growth in bacteria
  Bacterial resistance: Kanamycin, 50 μg/mL
  Growth temperature: 37°C
  Growth strain: DH5alpha
  Copy number: High Copy
Gene/Insert
  Gene/Insert name: SNCA
  Species: H. sapiens (human)
  Mutation: Ala53Thr
  Entrez Gene: SNCA (a.k.a. NACP, PARK1, PARK4, PD1)
  Tag / fusion protein: mRuby3 tag (C terminal on insert)
  Cloning method: Gibson Cloning
Terms and licenses: Academic/Nonprofit Terms; Industry Terms: Not Available to Industry
Depositor comments: Please visit https://doi.org/10.1101/2025.01.13.632710 for bioRxiv preprint.
How to cite: pCMV-SNCA-A53T-mRuby3 was a gift from Franz-Ulrich Hartl (Addgene plasmid # 215379 ; http://n2t.net/addgene:215379 ; RRID:Addgene_215379)
