[The description below was written by a language model from this plasmid's Addgene catalogue record and pLannotate feature annotations shown in this document.]
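Description:
pCMV-SNCA-A53T-mRuby3 is a mammalian expression plasmid of about 5.1 kb built on the pEGFP-C1 backbone, in which the original EGFP reading frame appears to have been replaced, since no EGFP feature is annotated. It is maintained in E. coli as a high-copy plasmid through a ColE1/pUC-type origin and also carries an f1 phage origin. A single NeoR/KanR gene (Tn5 aminoglycoside phosphotransferase) serves both hosts. A bacterial bla-type promoter drives it for kanamycin selection in E. coli. The adjacent SV40 enhancer/early promoter, paired with the HSV TK polyadenylation signal, drives it in mammalian cells for G418 selection of stable transfectants. Short annotated fragments (RSF ori, ble, bGH poly(A), SV40 large T antigen) look like partial matches to backbone sequence rather than functional elements.

The payload is the human SNCA coding sequence carrying the Ala53Thr substitution, a mutation associated with familial Parkinson's disease that promotes alpha-synuclein aggregation. It was inserted by Gibson assembly downstream of the human cytomegalovirus immediate-early enhancer and promoter. The SNCA reading frame is followed, after a short linker region, by the red fluorescent protein mRuby3. The product is therefore alpha-synuclein A53T with a C-terminal mRuby3 tag, and transcription terminates at the SV40 poly(A) signal. A remnant of the multiple cloning site lies just after mRuby3.

The construct gives strong constitutive expression of fluorescently labelled mutant alpha-synuclein in transfected mammalian cells, so its localisation and aggregation state can be followed by red fluorescence. The associated publication concerns how alpha-synuclein aggregates inhibit the ESCRT-III machinery through sequestration and collateral degradation.
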