Features (pLannotate 1.2.2; 16 found; start..end, strand, type, name):
      1..47      +  rep_origin     RSF ori (fragment): Plasmids containing the RSF 1030 origin of replication can be propagated in E. coli cells that contain additional plasmids with compatible origins.
    115..418     +  enhancer       CMV enhancer: human cytomegalovirus immediate early enhancer
    419..622     +  promoter       CMV promoter: human cytomegalovirus (CMV) immediate early promoter
    673..1092    +  CDS            SNCA: SYUA_HUMAN - Also known as NACP, PARK1. Experimental evidence at protein level: Swiss-Prot protein existence level 1. Neuronal protein that plays several roles in synaptic activity such as regulation of synaptic vesicle trafficking and subsequent neurotransmitter release. Participates as a monomer in synaptic vesicle exocytosis by enhancing vesicle priming, fusion and dilation of exocytotic fusion pores (PubMed:28288128, PubMed:30404828). Mechanistically, acts by increasing local Ca(2+) release from microdomains which is essential for the enhancement of ATP-induced exocytosis (PubMed:30404828)
   1120..1827    +  CDS            mRuby3: mRuby3 is a basic (constitutively fluorescent) red fluorescent protein published in 2016, derived from Entacmaea quadricolor. It has low acid sensitivity.
   1831..1867    +  misc_feature   MCS (fragment): multiple cloning site
   1884..1968    +  CDS            large T antigen (fragment): large T antigen from SV40 (simian virus 40)
   1991..2112    +  polyA_signal   SV40 poly(A) signal: SV40 polyadenylation signal
   2146..2574    -  rep_origin     f1 ori (sequence partly withheld): f1 bacteriophage origin of replication; arrow indicates direction of (+) strand synthesis
   2601..2705    +  promoter       AmpR promoter: bla
   2707..3064    +  promoter       SV40 promoter: SV40 enhancer and early promoter
   3099..3893    +  CDS            NeoR/KanR: aminoglycoside phosphotransferase from Tn5; aph(3')-II (or nptII); confers resistance to neomycin, kanamycin, and G418 (Geneticin®)
   3914..4066    +  CDS            ble (fragment): BLE_KLEPN - Experimental evidence at protein level: Swiss-Prot protein existence level 1. Binding protein with a strong affinity to the bleomycin family of antibiotics. Binds to CL990; an antimitotic-antibiotic compound. From Klebsiella pneumoniae.
   4125..4172    +  polyA_signal   HSV TK poly(A) signal: herpes simplex virus thymidine kinase polyadenylation signal (Cole and Stacy, 1985)
   4263..4279    -  polyA_signal   bGH poly(A) signal (fragment): bovine growth hormone polyadenylation signal
   4501..5089    +  rep_origin     ori: high-copy-number ColE1/pMB1/pBR322/pUC origin of replication
>Addgene plasmid #215379 | pCMV-SNCA-A53T-mRuby3 | addgene full sequence | sequence record 440345 | Addgene NGS Result
TTCTTTCCTGCGTTATCCCCTGATTCTGTGGATAACCGTATTACCGCCATGCATTAGTTATTAATAGTAA
TCAATTACGGGGTCATTAGTTCATAGCCCATATATGGAGTTCCGCGTTACATAACTTACGGTAAATGGCC
CGCCTGGCTGACCGCCCAACGACCCCCGCCCATTGACGTCAATAATGACGTATGTTCCCATAGTAACGCC
AATAGGGACTTTCCATTGACGTCAATGGGTGGAGTATTTACGGTAAACTGCCCACTTGGCAGTACATCAA
GTGTATCATATGCCAAGTACGCCCCCTATTGACGTCAATGACGGTAAATGGCCCGCCTGGCATTATGCCC
AGTACATGACCTTATGGGACTTTCCTACTTGGCAGTACATCTACGTATTAGTCATCGCTATTACCATGGT
GATGCGGTTTTGGCAGTACATCAATGGGCGTGGATAGCGGTTTGACTCACGGGGATTTCCAAGTCTCCAC
CCCATTGACGTCAATGGGAGTTTGTTTTGGCACCAAAATCAACGGGACTTTCCAAAATGTCGTAACAACT
CCGCCCCATTGACGCAAATGGGCGGTAGGCGTGTACGGTGGGAGGTCTATATAAGCAGAGCTGGTTTAGT
GAACCGTCAGATCCGCTAGCGCTACCGGTCGCCACCGCCACCATGGATGTATTCATGAAAGGACTTTCAA
AGGCCAAGGAGGGAGTTGTGGCTGCTGCTGAGAAAACCAAACAGGGTGTGGCAGAAGCAGCAGGAAAGAC
AAAAGAGGGTGTTCTCTATGTAGGCTCCAAAACCAAGGAGGGAGTGGTGCATGGTGTGACAACAGTGGCT
GAGAAGACCAAAGAGCAAGTGACAAATGTTGGAGGAGCAGTGGTGACGGGTGTGACAGCAGTAGCCCAGA
AGACAGTGGAGGGAGCAGGGAGCATTGCAGCAGCCACTGGCTTTGTCAAAAAGGACCAGTTGGGCAAGAA
TGAAGAAGGAGCCCCACAGGAAGGAATTCTGGAAGATATGCCTGTGGATCCTGACAATGAGGCTTATGAA
ATGCCTTCTGAGGAAGGGTATCAAGACTACGAACCTGAAGCCGGAGGTTCAGGTTCAGGTGGAGGATCCG
TGTCTAAGGGCGAAGAGCTGATCAAGGAAAATATGCGTATGAAGGTGGTCATGGAAGGTTCGGTCAACGG
CCACCAATTCAAATGCACAGGTGAAGGAGAAGGCAGACCGTACGAGGGAGTGCAAACCATGAGGATCAAA
GTCATCGAGGGAGGACCCCTGCCATTTGCCTTTGACATTCTTGCCACGTCGTTCATGTATGGCAGCCGTA
CCTTTATCAAGTACCCGGCCGACATCCCTGATTTCTTTAAACAGTCCTTTCCTGAGGGTTTTACTTGGGA
AAGAGTTACGAGATACGAAGATGGTGGAGTCGTCACCGTCACGCAGGACACCAGCCTTGAGGATGGCGAG
CTCGTCTACAACGTCAAGGTCAGAGGGGTAAACTTTCCCTCCAATGGTCCCGTGATGCAGAAGAAGACCA
AGGGTTGGGAGCCTAATACAGAGATGATGTATCCAGCAGATGGTGGTCTGAGAGGATACACTGACATCGC
ACTGAAAGTTGATGGTGGTGGCCATCTGCACTGCAACTTCGTGACAACTTACAGGTCAAAAAAGACCGTC
GGGAACATCAAGATGCCCGGTGTCCATGCCGTTGATCACCGCCTGGAAAGGATCGAGGAGAGTGACAATG
AAACCTACGTAGTGCAAAGAGAAGTGGCAGTTGCCAAATACAGCAACCTTGGTGGTGGCATGGACGAGCT
GTACAAGTAAGAATTCTGCAGTCGACGGTACCGCGGGCCCGGGATCCACCGGATCTAGATAACTGATCAT
AATCAGCCATACCACATTTGTAGAGGTTTTACTTGCTTTAAAAAACCTCCCACACCTCCCCCTGAACCTG
AAACATAAAATGAATGCAATTGTTGTTGTTAACTTGTTTATTGCAGCTTATAATGGTTACAAATAAAGCA
ATAGCATCACAAATTTCACAAATAAAGCATTTTTTTCACTGCATTCTAGTTGTGGTTTGTCCAAACTCAT
CAATGTATCTTAACGCGTAAATTGTAAGCGTTAATATTTTGTTAAAATTCGCGTTAAATTTTTGTTAAAT
CAGCTCATTTTTTAACCAATAGGCCGAAATCGGCAAAATCCCTTATAAATCAAAAGAATAGACCGAGATA
GGGT
[37 nt withheld, positions 2245-2281]
AAAGAACGTGGACTCCAACGTCAAAGG
[49 nt withheld, positions 2309-2357]
T
[91 nt withheld, positions 2359-2449]
G
[124 nt withheld, positions 2451-2574]
CAGGTGGCACTTTTCGGGGAAATGTGCGCGGAACCCCTATTTGTTTATTTTTCTAAATACATTCAAATAT
GTATCCGCTCATGAGACAATAACCCTGATAAATGCTTCAATAATATTGAAAAAGGAAGAGTCCTGAGGCG
GAAAGAACCAGCTGTGGAATGTGTGTCAGTTAGGGTGTGGAAAGTCCCCAGGCTCCCCAGCAGGCAGAAG
TATGCAAAGCATGCATCTCAATTAGTCAGCAACCAGGTGTGGAAAGTCCCCAGGCTCCCCAGCAGGCAGA
AGTATGCAAAGCATGCATCTCAATTAGTCAGCAACCATAGTCCCGCCCCTAACTCCGCCCATCCCGCCCC
TAACTCCGCCCAGTTCCGCCCATTCTCCGCCCCATGGCTGACTAATTTTTTTTATTTATGCAGAGGCCGA
GGCCGCCTCGGCCTCTGAGCTATTCCAGAAGTAGTGAGGAGGCTTTTTTGGAGGCCTAGGCTTTTGCAAA
GATCGATCAAGAGACAGGATGAGGATCGTTTCGCATGATTGAACAAGATGGATTGCACGCAGGTTCTCCG
GCCGCTTGGGTGGAGAGGCTATTCGGCTATGACTGGGCACAACAGACAATCGGCTGCTCTGATGCCGCCG
TGTTCCGGCTGTCAGCGCAGGGGCGCCCGGTTCTTTTTGTCAAGACCGACCTGTCCGGTGCCCTGAATGA
ACTGCAAGACGAGGCAGCGCGGCTATCGTGGCTGGCCACGACGGGCGTTCCTTGCGCAGCTGTGCTCGAC
GTTGTCACTGAAGCGGGAAGGGACTGGCTGCTATTGGGCGAAGTGCCGGGGCAGGATCTCCTGTCATCTC
ACCTTGCTCCTGCCGAGAAAGTATCCATCATGGCTGATGCAATGCGGCGGCTGCATACGCTTGATCCGGC
TACCTGCCCATTCGACCACCAAGCGAAACATCGCATCGAGCGAGCACGTACTCGGATGGAAGCCGGTCTT
GTCGATCAGGATGATCTGGACGAAGAGCATCAGGGGCTCGCGCCAGCCGAACTGTTCGCCAGGCTCAAGG
CGAGCATGCCCGACGGCGAGGATCTCGTCGTGACCCATGGCGATGCCTGCTTGCCGAATATCATGGTGGA
AAATGGCCGCTTTTCTGGATTCATCGACTGTGGCCGGCTGGGTGTGGCGGACCGCTATCAGGACATAGCG
TTGGCTACCCGTGATATTGCTGAAGAGCTTGGCGGCGAATGGGCTGACCGCTTCCTCGTGCTTTACGGTA
TCGCCGCTCCCGATTCGCAGCGCATCGCCTTCTATCGCCTTCTTGACGAGTTCTTCTGAGCGGGACTCTG
GGGTTCGAAATGACCGACCAAGCGACGCCCAACCTGCCATCACGAGATTTCGATTCCACCGCCGCCTTCT
ATGAAAGGTTGGGCTTCGGAATCGTTTTCCGGGACGCCGGCTGGATGATCCTCCAGCGCGGGGATCTCAT
GCTGGAGTTCTTCGCCCACCCTAGGGGGAGGCTAACTGAAACACGGAAGGAGACAATACCGGAAGGAACC
CGCGCTATGACGGCAATAAAAAGACAGAATAAAACGCACGGTGTTGGGTCGTTTGTTCATAAACGCGGGG
TTCGGTCCCAGGGCTGGCACTCTGTCGATACCCCACCGAGACCCCATTGGGGCCAATACGCCCGCGTTTC
TTCCTTTTCCCCACCCCACCCCCCAAGTTCGGGTGAAGGCCCAGGGCTCGCAGCCAACGTCGGGGCGGCA
GGCCCTGCCATAGCCTCAGGTTACTCATATATACTTTAGATTGATTTAAAACTTCATTTTTAATTTAAAA
GGATCTAGGTGAAGATCCTTTTTGATAATCTCATGACCAAAATCCCTTAACGTGAGTTTTCGTTCCACTG
AGCGTCAGACCCCGTAGAAAAGATCAAAGGATCTTCTTGAGATCCTTTTTTTCTGCGCGTAATCTGCTGC
TTGCAAACAAAAAAACCACCGCTACCAGCGGTGGTTTGTTTGCCGGATCAAGAGCTACCAACTCTTTTTC
CGAAGGTAACTGGCTTCAGCAGAGCGCAGATACCAAATACTGTTCTTCTAGTGTAGCCGTAGTTAGGCCA
CCACTTCAAGAACTCTGTAGCACCGCCTACATACCTCGCTCTGCTAATCCTGTTACCAGTGGCTGCTGCC
AGTGGCGATAAGTCGTGTCTTACCGGGTTGGACTCAAGACGATAGTTACCGGATAAGGCGCAGCGGTCGG
GCTGAACGGGGGGTTCGTGCACACAGCCCAGCTTGGAGCGAACGACCTACACCGAACTGAGATACCTACA
GCGTGAGCTATGAGAAAGCGCCACGCTTCCCGAAGGGAGAAAGGCGGACAGGTATCCGGTAAGCGGCAGG
GTCGGAACAGGAGAGCGCACGAGGGAGCTTCCAGGGGGAAACGCCTGGTATCTTTATAGTCCTGTCGGGT
TTCGCCACCTCTGACTTGAGCGTCGATTTTTGTGATGCTCGTCAGGGGGGCGGAGCCTATGGAAAAACGC
CAGCAACGCGGCCTTTTTACGGTTCCTGGCCTTTTGCTGGCCTTTTGCTCACATG
